Addgene plasmid #244810: pBSII-MEME-mTagBFP(AM)
Purpose: In-Vitro Synthesis of mRNA encoding a Honeybee-optimized mTagBFP2-labeled GAP43 Membrane Anchor (MEME) Tag
Depositing lab: Frederic Strobl. Depositing organization: Goethe-Universitaet Frankfurt am Main.
Backbone
  Vector backbone: pBluescript II SK (+)
  Total vector size (bp): 4730
  Vector type: In-Vitro mRNA Synthesis
Growth in bacteria
  Bacterial resistance: Ampicillin, 100 μg/mL
  Growth temperature: 37°C
  Growth strain: DH5alpha
  Copy number: Unknown
Gene/Insert
  Gene/Insert name: mTagBFP2
  Species: Synthetic
  Mutation: coding sequence is optimized for the Honeybee
  Promoter: T7
  Tag / fusion protein: GAP43 Membrane Anchor (MEME) Tag (N terminal on insert)
  Cloning method: Other
  Sequencing primers: 5′ T7
Terms and licenses: Academic/Nonprofit Terms; Industry Terms: Not Available to Industry
How to cite: pBSII-MEME-mTagBFP(AM) was a gift from Frederic Strobl (Addgene plasmid # 244810 ; http://n2t.net/addgene:244810 ; RRID:Addgene_244810)
