[The description below was written by a language model from this plasmid's Addgene catalogue record and pLannotate feature annotations shown in this document.]
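Description:
pBSII-MEME-mTagBFP(AM) is a 4,730 bp in vitro transcription template built on the pBluescript II SK (+) phagemid backbone. It is intended for producing mRNA rather than for direct expression in cells. It is propagated in E. coli through a high-copy ColE1/pUC-type origin and selected with ampicillin via the β-lactamase gene and its native promoter. The backbone also retains the f1 origin for single-stranded DNA production. Remnants of the lacZα/lac promoter–operator region flank the cloning site, which is interrupted by the insert.

The payload sits directly downstream of the bacteriophage T7 promoter. A short N-terminal fragment of GAP43, annotated by similarity to the rat protein, serves as the membrane anchor (MEME) tag. It is fused upstream of the monomeric blue fluorescent protein mTagBFP2, whose synthetic coding sequence is codon-optimized for the honeybee. The GAP43 segment is the part of the protein commonly used to tether fusions to the inner face of the plasma membrane, so the translated product should outline cell membranes in blue.

Following the reporter is a stretch of SV40-derived sequence containing the SV40 polyadenylation signal. The annotated large T antigen and VP1 fragments appear to be incidental parts of this viral 3′ region rather than functional genes. A T3 promoter lies on the opposite side of the insert in antisense orientation.

The stated use is T7-driven synthesis of mRNA encoding this membrane label. The honeybee optimization points to use in that species, but the record does not describe how the mRNA is delivered or how the template is prepared.
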