Features (pLannotate 1.2.2; 17 found; start..end, strand, type, name):
     30..458     -  rep_origin     f1 ori (sequence partly withheld): f1 bacteriophage origin of replication; arrow indicates direction of (+) strand synthesis
    463..618     -  CDS            lacZα (fragment): LacZα fragment of β-galactosidase; lacZ fragment
    626..644     +  promoter       T7 promoter: promoter for bacteriophage T7 RNA polymerase
    653..718     -  misc_feature   MCS (fragment): pBluescript multiple cloning site
    723..782     +  CDS            Gap43 (fragment): NEUM_RAT - Experimental evidence at protein level: Swiss-Prot protein existence level 1. This protein is associated with nerve growth. It is a major component of the motile 'growth cones' that form the tips of elongating axons. Plays a role in axonal and dendritic filopodia induction (By similarity). From Rattus norvegicus (Rat).
    831..1535    +  CDS            mTagBFP2: mTagBFP2 is a basic (constitutively fluorescent) blue fluorescent protein published in 2011, derived from Entacmaea quadricolor. It is reported to be a very rapidly-maturing monomer with very low acid sensitivity.
   1547..1630    +  CDS            large T antigen (fragment): large T antigen from SV40 (simian virus 40)
   1653..1787    +  polyA_signal   SV40 poly(A) signal: SV40 polyadenylation signal
   1731..2522    -  CDS            VP1_SV40 (fragment): Experimental evidence at protein level: Swiss-Prot protein existence level 1. Forms an icosahedral capsid with a T=7 symmetry and a 40 nm diameter. The capsid is composed of 72 pentamers linked to each other by disulfide bonds and associated with VP2 or VP3 proteins. Binds to N- glycolylneuraminic analog of the ganglioside GM1 on the cell surface to provide virion attachment to target cell (PubMed:18353982). Once attached, the virion is internalized by caveolin-mediated endocytosis and traffics to the endoplasmic reticulum. Inside the endoplasmic reticulum, the protein folding machinery isomer
   2542..2560    -  promoter       T3 promoter: promoter for bacteriophage T3 RNA polymerase
   2605..2621    -  protein_bind   lac operator: The lac repressor binds to the lac operator to inhibit transcription in E. coli. This inhibition can be relieved by adding lactose or isopropyl-β-D-thiogalactopyranoside (IPTG). lac repressor encoded by lacI
   2629..2659    -  promoter       lac promoter: promoter for the E. coli lac operon
   2674..2695    -  protein_bind   CAP binding site: CAP binding activates transcription in the presence of cAMP. E. coli catabolite activator protein
   2708..2800    -  CDS            lacI (fragment): lac repressor; lacI; The lac repressor binds to the lac operator to inhibit transcription in E. coli. This inhibition can be relieved by adding lactose or isopropyl-β-D-thiogalactopyranoside (IPTG).
   2983..3571    -  rep_origin     ori: high-copy-number ColE1/pMB1/pBR322/pUC origin of replication
   3742..4602    -  CDS            AmpR: β-lactamase; bla; confers resistance to ampicillin, carbenicillin, and related antibiotics
   4603..4707    -  promoter       AmpR promoter: bla
>Addgene plasmid #244810 | pBSII-MEME-mTagBFP(AM) | addgene full sequence | sequence record 489768 | Addgene NGS Result
CTAAATTGTAAGCGTTAATATTTTGTTAAAATTCGCGTTAAATTTTTGTTAAATCAGCTCATTTTTTAAC
CAATAGGCCGAAATCGGCAAAATCCCTTATAAATCAAAAGAATAGACCGAGATAGGGT
[37 nt withheld, positions 129-165]
AAAGAACGTGGACTCCAACGTCAAAGG
[49 nt withheld, positions 193-241]
T
[91 nt withheld, positions 243-333]
G
[124 nt withheld, positions 335-458]
CCCATTCGCCATTCAGGCTGCGCAACTGTTGGGAAGGGCGATCGGTGCGGGCCTCTTCGCTATTACGCCA
GCTGGCGAAAGGGGGATGTGCTGCAAGGCGATTAAGTTGGGTAACGCCAGGGTTTTCCCAGTCACGACGT
TGTAAAACGACGGCCAGTGAGCGCGCGTAATACGACTCACTATAGGGCGAATTGGGTACCGGGCCCCCCC
TCGAGGTCGACGGTATCGATAAGCTTGATATCGAATTCCTGCAGCCCGGGCAAAATGTTGTGCTGCATGA
GGAGGACCAAACAAGTGGAAAAGAATGATGAGGACCAAAAAATTGGCTCGGCCGGCTCGGCCGCCGGCTC
GGGCGAATTCGCGGCCGCCATGTCGAAAGGTGAAGAATTGATTAAAGAAAACATGCATATGAAATTGTAC
ATGGAAGGCACCGTGGACAACCACCACTTCAAATGCACCTCGGAAGGCGAAGGCAAACCATACGAAGGCA
CCCAAACAATGAGAATTAAAGTGGTGGAAGGTGGCCCATTGCCATTCGCCTTCGACATTTTGGCCACCTC
GTTCTTGTACGGATCGAAAACCTTCATTAACCACACCCAAGGCATTCCAGATTTCTTCAAACAATCGTTC
CCAGAAGGCTTCACCTGGGAAAGAGTGACAACCTACGAAGACGGAGGAGTGTTGACCGCCACCCAAGACA
CCTCGTTGCAAGACGGATGCTTGATTTACAACGTGAAAATTAGAGGAGTGAACTTCACATCGAATGGCCC
AGTGATGCAAAAGAAAACCTTGGGTTGGGAAGCCTTCACCGAAACCTTGTACCCAGCCGATGGTGGTTTG
GAAGGCAGAAACGACATGGCGTTGAAATTGGTGGGCGGCTCGCACTTGATTGCCAACGCCAAAACCACCT
ACAGATCGAAAAAACCGGCCAAAAACTTGAAAATGCCAGGTGTGTACTACGTGGACTACAGATTGGAAAG
AATTAAAGAAGCCAACAACGAAACCTACGTGGAACAACATGAAGTGGCGGTGGCGAGATACTGCGACTTG
CCGTCGAAATTGGGCCACAAATTGAACTAACCTGCAGGGATCATAATCAGCCATACCACATTTGTAGAGG
TTTTACTTGCTTTAAAAAACCTCCCACACCTCCCCCTGAACCTGAAACATAAAATGAATGCAATTGTTGT
TGTTAACTTGTTTATTGCAGCTTATAATGGTTACAAATAAAGCAATAGCATCACAAATTTCACAAATAAA
GCATTTTTTTCACTGCATTCTAGTTGTGGTTTGTCCAAACTCATCAATGTATCTTATCATGTCTGGATCC
CCAGGAAGCTCCTCTGTGTCCTCATAAACCCTAACCTCCTCTACTTGAGAGGACATTCCAATCATAGGCT
GCCCATCCACCCTCTGTGTCCTCCTGTTAATTAGGTCACTTAACAAAAAGGAAATTGGGTAGGGGTTTTT
CACAGACCGCTTTCTAAGGGTAATTTTAAAATATCTGGGAAGTCCCTTCCACTGCTGTGTTCCAGAAGTG
TTGGTAAACAGCCCACAAATGTCAACAGCAGAAACATACAAGCTGTCAGCTTTGCACAAGGGCCCAACAC
CCTGCTCATCAAGAAGCACTGTGGTTGCTGTGTTAGTAATGTGCAAAACAGGAGGCACATTTTCCCCACC
TGTGTAGGTTCCAAAATATCTAGTGTTTTCATTTTTACTTGGATCAGGAACCCAGCACTCCACTGGATAA
GCATTATCCTTATCCAAAACAGCCTTGTGGTCAGTGTTCATCTGCTGACTGTCAACTGTAGCATTTTTTG
GGGTTACAGTTTGAGCAGGATATTTGGTCCTGTAGTTTGCTAACACACCCTGCAGCTCCAAAGGTTCCCC
ACCAACAGCAAAAAAATGAAAATTTGACCCTTGAATGGGTTTTCCAGCACCATTTTCATGAGTTTTTTGT
GTCCCTGAATGCAAGTTTAACATAGCAGTTACCCCAATAACCTCAGTTTTAACAGTAACAGCTTCCCACA
TCAAAATATTTCCACAGGTTAAGTCCTCATTTAAAGAGCTCCAGCTTTTGTTCCCTTTAGTGAGGGTTAA
TTGCGCGCTTGGCGTAATCATGGTCATAGCTGTTTCCTGTGTGAAATTGTTATCCGCTCACAATTCCACA
CAACATACGAGCCGGAAGCATAAAGTGTAAAGCCTGGGGTGCCTAATGAGTGAGCTAACTCACATTAATT
GCGTTGCGCTCACTGCCCGCTTTCCAGTCGGGAAACCTGTCGTGCCAGCTGCATTAATGAATCGGCCAAC
GCGCGGGGAGAGGCGGTTTGCGTATTGGGCGCTCTTCCGCTTCCTCGCTCACTGACTCGCTGCGCTCGGT
CGTTCGGCTGCGGCGAGCGGTATCAGCTCACTCAAAGGCGGTAATACGGTTATCCACAGAATCAGGGGAT
AACGCAGGAAAGAACATGTGAGCAAAAGGCCAGCAAAAGGCCAGGAACCGTAAAAAGGCCGCGTTGCTGG
CGTTTTTCCATAGGCTCCGCCCCCCTGACGAGCATCACAAAAATCGACGCTCAAGTCAGAGGTGGCGAAA
CCCGACAGGACTATAAAGATACCAGGCGTTTCCCCCTGGAAGCTCCCTCGTGCGCTCTCCTGTTCCGACC
CTGCCGCTTACCGGATACCTGTCCGCCTTTCTCCCTTCGGGAAGCGTGGCGCTTTCTCATAGCTCACGCT
GTAGGTATCTCAGTTCGGTGTAGGTCGTTCGCTCCAAGCTGGGCTGTGTGCACGAACCCCCCGTTCAGCC
CGACCGCTGCGCCTTATCCGGTAACTATCGTCTTGAGTCCAACCCGGTAAGACACGACTTATCGCCACTG
GCAGCAGCCACTGGTAACAGGATTAGCAGAGCGAGGTATGTAGGCGGTGCTACAGAGTTCTTGAAGTGGT
GGCCTAACTACGGCTACACTAGAAGAACAGTATTTGGTATCTGCGCTCTGCTGAAGCCAGTTACCTTCGG
AAAAAGAGTTGGTAGCTCTTGATCCGGCAAACAAACCACCGCTGGTAGCGGTGGTTTTTTTGTTTGCAAG
CAGCAGATTACGCGCAGAAAAAAAGGATCTCAAGAAGATCCTTTGATCTTTTCTACGGGGTCTGACGCTC
AGTGGAACGAAAACTCACGTTAAGGGATTTTGGTCATGAGATTATCAAAAAGGATCTTCACCTAGATCCT
TTTAAATTAAAAATGAAGTTTTAAATCAATCTAAAGTATATATGAGTAAACTTGGTCTGACAGTTACCAA
TGCTTAATCAGTGAGGCACCTATCTCAGCGATCTGTCTATTTCGTTCATCCATAGTTGCCTGACTCCCCG
TCGTGTAGATAACTACGATACGGGAGGGCTTACCATCTGGCCCCAGTGCTGCAATGATACCGCGAGACCC
ACGCTCACCGGCTCCAGATTTATCAGCAATAAACCAGCCAGCCGGAAGGGCCGAGCGCAGAAGTGGTCCT
GCAACTTTATCCGCCTCCATCCAGTCTATTAATTGTTGCCGGGAAGCTAGAGTAAGTAGTTCGCCAGTTA
ATAGTTTGCGCAACGTTGTTGCCATTGCTACAGGCATCGTGGTGTCACGCTCGTCGTTTGGTATGGCTTC
ATTCAGCTCCGGTTCCCAACGATCAAGGCGAGTTACATGATCCCCCATGTTGTGCAAAAAAGCGGTTAGC
TCCTTCGGTCCTCCGATCGTTGTCAGAAGTAAGTTGGCCGCAGTGTTATCACTCATGGTTATGGCAGCAC
TGCATAATTCTCTTACTGTCATGCCATCCGTAAGATGCTTTTCTGTGACTGGTGAGTACTCAACCAAGTC
ATTCTGAGAATAGTGTATGCGGCGACCGAGTTGCTCTTGCCCGGCGTCAATACGGGATAATACCGCGCCA
CATAGCAGAACTTTAAAAGTGCTCATCATTGGAAAACGTTCTTCGGGGCGAAAACTCTCAAGGATCTTAC
CGCTGTTGAGATCCAGTTCGATGTAACCCACTCGTGCACCCAACTGATCTTCAGCATCTTTTACTTTCAC
CAGCGTTTCTGGGTGAGCAAAAACAGGAAGGCAAAATGCCGCAAAAAAGGGAATAAGGGCGACACGGAAA
TGTTGAATACTCATACTCTTCCTTTTTCAATATTATTGAAGCATTTATCAGGGTTATTGTCTCATGAGCG
GATACATATTTGAATGTATTTAGAAAAATAAACAAATAGGGGTTCCGCGCACATTTCCCCGAAAAGTGCC
AC
